Addgene plasmid #160522: pTricHis-ILY-prepore-charge+
Purpose: Expression of inserted ILY variant
Depositing lab: Doryen Bubeck. Depositing organization: Imperial College London. Publication: Structural basis for tuning activity and membrane specificity of bacterial cytolysins. Shah NR, Voisin TB, Parsons ES, Boyd CM, Hoogenboom BW, Bubeck D. Nat Commun. 2020 Nov 16;11(1):5818. doi: 10.1038/s41467-020-19482-6. PubMed 33199689.
Backbone
  Vector backbone: pTricHisA
  Backbone manufacturer: ThermoFisher
  Vector type: Bacterial Expression
Growth in bacteria
  Bacterial resistance: Ampicillin, 100 μg/mL
  Growth temperature: 37°C
  Growth strain: DH5alpha
  Growth instructions: Depositor recommends using BL21 (DE3) for protein expression and purification.
  Copy number: High Copy
Gene/Insert
  Gene/Insert name: ILY-prepore-charge+
  Species: Streptococcus intermedius
  Insert size (bp): 1608
  Mutation: I104C, G244C, Y336K, L340K
  Tag / fusion protein: His-Tag (N terminal on backbone)
  Cloning method: Restriction Enzyme; 5′ cloning site Unknown (unknown if destroyed); 3′ cloning site Unknown (unknown if destroyed)
Terms and licenses: Academic/Nonprofit Terms; Industry Terms: Not Available to Industry
Depositor comments: ILY gene is codon optimized, and all native Cys removed, before additional mutations were added.
How to cite: pTricHis-ILY-prepore-charge+ was a gift from Doryen Bubeck (Addgene plasmid # 160522 ; http://n2t.net/addgene:160522 ; RRID:Addgene_160522)
