[The description below was written by a language model from this plasmid's Addgene catalogue record and pLannotate feature annotations shown in this document.]
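Description:
pTricHis-ILY-prepore-charge+ is a bacterial expression plasmid built on the commercial pTrcHisA backbone (recorded as "pTricHisA") for producing a variant of intermedilysin (ILY), the cholesterol-dependent cytolysin of Streptococcus intermedius. The sequenced plasmid is 5,882 nt. It replicates from a high-copy ColE1/pMB1-type origin, with only a fragment of rop remaining and the pBR322 bom region present, and it is selected with ampicillin through the bla (AmpR) gene. It also carries lacI under the lacIq promoter, so the plasmid supplies its own lac repressor.

Expression is driven by the hybrid trc promoter with a downstream lac operator, making it IPTG-inducible. An rrnG antiterminator and a short minicistron carrying a ribosome binding site follow, both included to improve transcription read-through and translation of the downstream reading frame. The backbone contributes an N-terminal leader comprising a 6xHis tag (annotated as a fragment of a composite tag), the T7 gene 10 leader and the Xpress epitope with its enterokinase cleavage site, allowing affinity purification, detection and tag removal. The rrnB region, including 5S rRNA and the T1 and T2 terminators, ends the transcript.

The 1,608 bp insert is codon optimized, has all native cysteines removed, and then carries I104C, G244C, Y336K and L340K. The annotation tool labels this reading frame as the homologous pneumolysin (ply), reflecting family similarity rather than the true identity. The construct name suggests the introduced cysteines and lysines give a prepore-trapped, charge-altered form, but the record does not state this. Its stated purpose is simply expression of the ILY variant, deposited with a structural study of cytolysin activity and membrane specificity. The cloning sites are not recorded.
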