Features (pLannotate 1.2.2; 20 found; start..end, strand, type, name):
     75..104     +  promoter       trc promoter: strong E. coli promoter; hybrid between the trp and lac UV5 promoters
    112..128     +  protein_bind   lac operator: The lac repressor binds to the lac operator to inhibit transcription in E. coli. This inhibition can be relieved by adding lactose or isopropyl-β-D-thiogalactopyranoside (IPTG). lac repressor encoded by lacI
    145..214     +  misc_feature   rrnG antiterminator: antiterminator from the E. coli rrnG leader region (Berg et al., 1989)
    265..291     +  CDS            minicistron: synthetic cistron containing a ribosome binding site (Shine-Dalgarno sequence), for enhancing the bacterial expression of a downstream cistron (Schoner, 1997) This first cistron should terminate 3 bp upstream of the ATG for the second cistron.
    307..327     +  CDS            capTEV™ (fragment): composite tag for in vivo biotinylation, TEV protease cleavage, and 6xHis tagging
    328..360     +  CDS            T7 tag (gene 10 leader): leader peptide from bacteriophage T7 gene 10 promotes efficient translation in E. coli
    364..387     +  CDS            Xpress™ tag: Xpress™ epitope tag, including an enterokinase recognition and cleavage site
    481..1890    +  CDS            ply: TACY_STRP2 - Experimental evidence at protein level: Swiss-Prot protein existence level 1. A cholesterol-dependent toxin that causes cytolysis by forming pores in cholesterol-containing host membranes. After binding to target membranes, the protein undergoes a major conformation change, leading to its insertion in the host membrane and formation of an oligomeric pore complex. Cholesterol is required for binding to host membranes, membrane insertion and pore formation; cholesterol binding is mediated by a Thr-Leu pair in the C-terminus. Can be reversibly inactivated by oxidation. From Streptoco
   1999..2114    +  ncRNA          5S rRNA: Accession: RF00001 - 5S ribosomal RNA
   2118..2204    +  terminator     rrnB T1 terminator: Escherichia coli rrnB; transcription terminator T1 from the E. coli rrnB gene
   2296..2323    +  terminator     rrnB T2 terminator: transcription terminator T2 from the E. coli rrnB gene
   2342..2433    +  promoter       AmpR promoter: bla
   2434..3294    +  CDS            AmpR: β-lactamase; bla; confers resistance to ampicillin, carbenicillin, and related antibiotics
   3465..4053    +  rep_origin     ori: high-copy-number ColE1/pMB1/pBR322/pUC origin of replication
   4239..4379    -  misc_feature   bom: basis of mobility region from pBR322
   4481..4521    -  CDS            rop (fragment): Rop protein, which maintains plasmids at low copy number; rop
   4565..4642    +  promoter       lacIq promoter: lacI (mutant); In the lacIq allele, a single base change in the promoter boosts expression of the lacI gene about 10-fold.
   4643..5725    +  CDS            lacI: lac repressor; lacI; The lac repressor binds to the lac operator to inhibit transcription in E. coli. This inhibition can be relieved by adding lactose or isopropyl-β-D-thiogalactopyranoside (IPTG).
   5767..5784    +  promoter       tet promoter (fragment): E. coli promoter for tetracycline efflux protein gene
   5780..5881    -  CDS            yciV (fragment): RNAAM_ECOLI - Also known as trpH From Escherichia coli (strain K12).
>Addgene plasmid #160522 | pTricHis-ILY-prepore-charge+ | addgene full sequence | sequence record 322462 | Addgene NGS Result
GCGCACTCCCGTTCTGGATAATGTTTTTTGCGCCGACATCATAACGGTTCTGGCAAATATTCTGAAATGA
GCTGTTGACAATTAATCATCCGGCTCGTATAATGTGTGGAATTGTGAGCGGATAACAATTTCACACAGGA
AACAGCGCCGCTGAGAAAAAGCGAAGCGGCACTGCTCTTTAACAATTTATCAGACAATCTGTGTGGGCAC
TCGACCGGAATTATCGATTAACTTTATTATTAAAAATTAAAGAGGTATATATTAATGTATCGATTAAATA
AGGAGGAATAAACCATGGGGGGTTCTCATCATCATCATCATCATGGTATGGCTAGCATGACTGGTGGACA
GCAAATGGGTCGGGATCTGTACGACGATGACGATAAGGATCGATGGGGATCCGAAACCCCGACGAAACCG
AAAGCGGCCCAGACCGAAAAGAAAACCGAGAAAAAACCGGAAAACAGCAATTCTGAAGCAGCTAAAAAAG
CGCTGAACGATTATATTTGGGGCCTGCAGTACGACAAACTGAACATCCTGACCCATCAAGGTGAAAAACT
GAAAAATCATAGCTCTCGTGAAGCCTTTCACCGTCCGGGCGAATACGTGGTTTGCGAAAAGAAAAAACAG
AGTATCTCCAACGCGACCTCGAAACTGAGCGTGAGTTCCGCCAATGATGACCGTATTTTTCCGGGCGCGC
TGCTGAAAGCTGATCAAAGCCTGCTGGAAAACCTGCCGACCCTGATTCCGGTCAATCGCGGTAAAACCAC
GATCTCAGTGAACCTGCCGGGCCTGAAAAACGGTGAATCGAATCTGACGGTCGAAAACCCGTCAAATTCG
ACCGTGCGTACGGCGGTTAACAATCTGGTCGAAAAATGGATTCAGAACTACAGTAAAACCCATGCAGTGC
CGGCTCGCATGCAGTACGAAAGCATCTCTGCACAAAGTATGTCCCAGCTGCAAGCGAAATTTGGCGCCGA
TTTCAGCAAAGTGGGTGCTCCGCTGAACGTGGACTTTTCATCGGTTCACAAATGCGAAAAACAGGTTTTC
ATCGCAAACTTCCGTCAAGTTTACTACACCGCTTCTGTCGATAGTCCGAACAGCCCGTCGGCGCTGTTCG
GCAGTGGTATTACCCCGACGGACCTGATCAACCGTGGCGTTAATTCCAAAACCCCGCCGGTCTATGTGTC
CAATGTGAGCTATGGCCGCGCGATGTACGTTAAATTTGAAACCACGAGCAAATCTACCAAAGTGCAGGCG
GCCATCGATGCCGTCGTGAAAGGCGCAAAACTGAAAGCTGGTACGGAAAAGGAAAACATCAAGAAAAACA
CCAAAATCACGGCAGTTGTCCTGGGCGGTAATCCGGGCGAAGCCAGCAAAGTTATTACCGGTAATATCGA
TACGCTGAAAGACCTGATTCAGAAAGGTTCGAACTTTAGCGCGCAATCTCCGGCCGTTCCGATCAGTTAT
ACCACGTCCTTCGTCAAAGATAATAGCATTGCAACCATCCAGAACAATACGGACTATATTGAAACCAAAG
TGACGTCTTACAAAGATGGCGCTCTGACCCTGAACCATGACGGTGCGTTTGTCGCCCGCTTCTATGTGTA
CTGGGAAGAACTGGGCCACGATGCAGACGGTTATGAAACCATTCGTAGTCGCTCCTGGTCAGGCAACGGT
TATAATCGTGGCGCCCATTACAGCACCACGCTGCGCTTTAAGGGTAACGTTCGTAATATCCGCGTTAAAG
TCCTGGGCGCAACCGGTCTGGCTTGGGAACCGTGGCGTCTGATTTACAGCAAAAACGATCTGCCGCTGGT
GCCGCAGCGCAATATCTCTACCTGGGGCACCACGCTGCACCCGCAATTCGAAGATAAAGTGGTTAAAGAT
AACACGGACTAAGAATTCGAAGCTTGGCTGTTTTGGCGGATGAGAGAAGATTTTCAGCCTGATACAGATT
AAATCAGAACGCAGAAGCGGTCTGATAAAACAGAATTTGCCTGGCGGCAGTAGCGCGGTGGTCCCACCTG
ACCCCATGCCGAACTCAGAAGTGAAACGCCGTAGCGCCGATGGTAGTGTGGGGTCTCCCCATGCGAGAGT
AGGGAACTGCCAGGCATCAAATAAAACGAAAGGCTCAGTCGAAAGACTGGGCCTTTCGTTTTATCTGTTG
TTTGTCGGTGAACGCTCTCCTGAGTAGGACAAATCCGCCGGGAGCGGATTTGAACGTTGCGAAGCAACGG
CCCGGAGGGTGGCGGGCAGGACGCCCGCCATAAACTGCCAGGCATCAAATTAAGCAGAAGGCCATCCTGA
CGGATGGCCTTTTTGCGTTTCTACAAACTCTTTTGTTTATTTTTCTAAATACATTCAAATATGTATCCGC
TCATGAGACAATAACCCTGATAAATGCTTCAATAATATTGAAAAAGGAAGAGTATGAGTATTCAACATTT
CCGTGTCGCCCTTATTCCCTTTTTTGCGGCATTTTGCCTTCCTGTTTTTGCTCACCCAGAAACGCTGGTG
AAAGTAAAAGATGCTGAAGATCAGTTGGGTGCACGAGTGGGTTACATCGAACTGGATCTCAACAGCGGTA
AGATCCTTGAGAGTTTTCGCCCCGAAGAACGTTTTCCAATGATGAGCACTTTTAAAGTTCTGCTATGTGG
CGCGGTATTATCCCGTGTTGACGCCGGGCAAGAGCAACTCGGTCGCCGCATACACTATTCTCAGAATGAC
TTGGTTGAGTACTCACCAGTCACAGAAAAGCATCTTACGGATGGCATGACAGTAAGAGAATTATGCAGTG
CTGCCATAACCATGAGTGATAACACTGCGGCCAACTTACTTCTGACAACGATCGGAGGACCGAAGGAGCT
AACCGCTTTTTTGCACAACATGGGGGATCATGTAACTCGCCTTGATCGTTGGGAACCGGAGCTGAATGAA
GCCATACCAAACGACGAGCGTGACACCACGATGCCTGTAGCAATGGCAACAACGTTGCGCAAACTATTAA
CTGGCGAACTACTTACTCTAGCTTCCCGGCAACAATTAATAGACTGGATGGAGGCGGATAAAGTTGCAGG
ACCACTTCTGCGCTCGGCCCTTCCGGCTGGCTGGTTTATTGCTGATAAATCTGGAGCCGGTGAGCGTGGG
TCTCGCGGTATCATTGCAGCACTGGGGCCAGATGGTAAGCCCTCCCGTATCGTAGTTATCTACACGACGG
GGAGTCAGGCAACTATGGATGAACGAAATAGACAGATCGCTGAGATAGGTGCCTCACTGATTAAGCATTG
GTAACTGTCAGACCAAGTTTACTCATATATACTTTAGATTGATTTAAAACTTCATTTTTAATTTAAAAGG
ATCTAGGTGAAGATCCTTTTTGATAATCTCATGACCAAAATCCCTTAACGTGAGTTTTCGTTCCACTGAG
CGTCAGACCCCGTAGAAAAGATCAAAGGATCTTCTTGAGATCCTTTTTTTCTGCGCGTAATCTGCTGCTT
GCAAACAAAAAAACCACCGCTACCAGCGGTGGTTTGTTTGCCGGATCAAGAGCTACCAACTCTTTTTCCG
AAGGTAACTGGCTTCAGCAGAGCGCAGATACCAAATACTGTCCTTCTAGTGTAGCCGTAGTTAGGCCACC
ACTTCAAGAACTCTGTAGCACCGCCTACATACCTCGCTCTGCTAATCCTGTTACCAGTGGCTGCTGCCAG
TGGCGATAAGTCGTGTCTTACCGGGTTGGACTCAAGACGATAGTTACCGGATAAGGCGCAGCGGTCGGGC
TGAACGGGGGGTTCGTGCACACAGCCCAGCTTGGAGCGAACGACCTACACCGAACTGAGATACCTACAGC
GTGAGCTATGAGAAAGCGCCACGCTTCCCGAAGGGAGAAAGGCGGACAGGTATCCGGTAAGCGGCAGGGT
CGGAACAGGAGAGCGCACGAGGGAGCTTCCAGGGGGAAACGCCTGGTATCTTTATAGTCCTGTCGGGTTT
CGCCACCTCTGACTTGAGCGTCGATTTTTGTGATGCTCGTCAGGGGGGCGGAGCCTATGGAAAAACGCCA
GCAACGCGGCCTTTTTACGGTTCCTGGCCTTTTGCTGGCCTTTTGCTCACATGTTCTTTCCTGCGTTATC
CCCTGATTCTGTGGATAACCGTATTACCGCCTTTGAGTGAGCTGATACCGCTCGCCGCAGCCGAACGACC
GAGCGCAGCGAGTCAGTGAGCGAGGAAGCGGAAGAGCGCCTGATGCGGTATTTTCTCCTTACGCATCTGT
GCGGTATTTCACACCGCATATGGTGCACTCTCAGTACAATCTGCTCTGATGCCGCATAGTTAAGCCAGTA
TACACTCCGCTATCGCTACGTGACTGGGTCATGGCTGCGCCCCGACACCCGCCAACACCCGCTGACGCGC
CCTGACGGGCTTGTCTGCTCCCGGCATCCGCTTACAGACAAGCTGTGACCGTCTCCGGGAGCTGCATGTG
TCAGAGGTTTTCACCGTCATCACCGAAACGCGCGAGGCAGCAGATCAATTCGCGCGCGAAGGCGAAGCGG
CATGCATTTACGTTGACACCATCGAATGGTGCAAAACCTTTCGCGGTATGGCATGATAGCGCCCGGAAGA
GAGTCAATTCAGGGTGGTGAATGTGAAACCAGTAACGTTATACGATGTCGCAGAGTATGCCGGTGTCTCT
TATCAGACCGTTTCCCGCGTGGTGAACCAGGCCAGCCACGTTTCTGCGAAAACGCGGGAAAAAGTGGAAG
CGGCGATGGCGGAGCTGAATTACATTCCCAACCGCGTGGCACAACAACTGGCGGGCAAACAGTCGTTGCT
GATTGGCGTTGCCACCTCCAGTCTGGCCCTGCACGCGCCGTCGCAAATTGTCGCGGCGATTAAATCTCGC
GCCGATCAACTGGGTGCCAGCGTGGTGGTGTCGATGGTAGAACGAAGCGGCGTCGAAGCCTGTAAAGCGG
CGGTGCACAATCTTCTCGCGCAACGCGTCAGTGGGCTGATCATTAACTATCCGCTGGATGACCAGGATGC
CATTGCTGTGGAAGCTGCCTGCACTAATGTTCCGGCGTTATTTCTTGATGTCTCTGACCAGACACCCATC
AACAGTATTATTTTCTCCCATGAAGACGGTACGCGACTGGGCGTGGAGCATCTGGTCGCATTGGGTCACC
AGCAAATCGCGCTGTTAGCGGGCCCATTAAGTTCTGTCTCGGCGCGTCTGCGTCTGGCTGGCTGGCATAA
ATATCTCACTCGCAATCAAATTCAGCCGATAGCGGAACGGGAAGGCGACTGGAGTGCCATGTCCGGTTTT
CAACAAACCATGCAAATGCTGAATGAGGGCATCGTTCCCACTGCGATGCTGGTTGCCAACGATCAGATGG
CGCTGGGCGCAATGCGCGCCATTACCGAGTCCGGGCTGCGCGTTGGTGCGGATATCTCGGTAGTGGGATA
CGACGATACCGAAGACAGCTCATGTTATATCCCGCCGTTAACCACCATCAAACAGGATTTTCGCCTGCTG
GGGCAAACCAGCGTGGACCGCTTGCTGCAACTCTCTCAGGGCCAGGCGGTGAAGGGCAATCAGCTGTTGC
CCGTCTCACTGGTGAAAAGAAAAACCACCCTGGCGCCCAATACGCAAACCGCCTCTCCCCGCGCGTTGGC
CGATTCATTAATGCAGCTGGCACGACAGGTTTCCCGACTGGAAAGCGGGCAGTGAGCGCAACGCAATTAA
TGTAAGTTAGCGCGAATTGATCTGGTTTGACAGCTTATCATCGACTGCACGGTGCACCAATGCTTCTGGC
GTCAGGCAGCCATCGGAAGCTGTGGTATGGCTGTGCAGGTCGTAAATCACTGCATAATTCGTGTCGCTCA
AG
